>Addgene plasmid #238379 | eEMLP02 | addgene full sequence | sequence record 479208 | Addgene NGS Result
AATGAGCGAGCTGATCAAGGAGAACATGCACATGAAGCTGTACATGGAGGGCACCGTGAACAACCACCAC
TTCAAGTGCACATCCGAGGGCGAAGGCAAGCCCTACGAGGGCACCCAGACCATGAAGATCAAGGTGGTCG
AGGGCGGCCCTCTCCCCTTCGCCTTCGACATCCTGGCTACCAGCTTCATGTACGGCAGCAAAGCCTTCAT
CAACCACACCCAGGGCATCCCCGACTTCTTTAAGCAGTCCTTCCCTGAGGGCTTCACATGGGAGAGAATC
ACCACATACGAAGACGGGGGCGTGCTGACCGCTACCCAGGACACCAGCTTCCAGAACGGCTGCATCATCT
ACAACGTCAAGATCAACGGGGTGAACTTCCCATCCAACGGCCCTGTGATGCAGAAGAAAACACGCGGCTG
GGAGGCCAACACCGAGATGCTGTACCCCGCTGACGGCGGCCTGAGAGGCCACAGCCAGATGGCCCTGAAG
CTCGTGGGCGGGGGCTACCTGCACTGCTCCTTCAAGACCACATACAGATCCAAGAAACCCGCTAAGAACC
TCAAGATGCCCGGCTTCCACTTCGTGGACCACAGACTGGAAAGAATCAAGGAGGCCGACAAAGAAACGTA
CGTCGAGCAGCACGAGATGGCTGTGGCCAAGTACTGCGACCTCCCTAGCAAACTGGGGCACAGATGAAGG
TAGAGACCTACTAGTAGCGGCCGCTGCAGGCTTCCTCGCTCACTGACTCGCTGCGCTCGGTCGTTCGGCT
GCGGCGAGCGGTATCAGCTCACTCAAAGGCGGTAATACGGTTATCCACAGAATCAGGGGATAACGCAGGA
AAGAACATGTGAGCAAAAGGCCAGCAAAAGGCCAGGAACCGTAAAAAGGCCGCGTTGCTGGCGTTTTTCC
ACAGGCTCCGCCCCCCTGACGAGCATCACAAAAATCGACGCTCAAGTCAGAGGTGGCGAAACCCGACAGG
ACTATAAAGATACCAGGCGTTTCCCCCTGGAAGCTCCCTCGTGCGCTCTCCTGTTCCGACCCTGCCGCTT
ACCGGATACCTGTCCGCCTTTCTCCCTTCGGGAAGCGTGGCGCTTTCTCATAGCTCACGCTGTAGGTATC
TCAGTTCGGTGTAGGTCGTTCGCTCCAAGCTGGGCTGTGTGCACGAACCCCCCGTTCAGCCCGACCGCTG
CGCCTTATCCGGTAACTATCGTCTTGAGTCCAACCCGGTAAGACACGACTTATCGCCACTGGCAGCAGCC
ACTGGTAACAGGATTAGCAGAGCGAGGTATGTAGGCGGTGCTACAGAGTTCTTGAAGTGGTGGCCTAACT
ACGGCTACACTAGAAGAACAGTATTTGGTATCTGCGCTCTGCTGAAGCCAGTTACCTTCGGAAAAAGAGT
TGGTAGCTCTTGATCCGGCAAACAAACCACCGCTGGTAGCGGTGGTTTTTTTGTTTGCAAGCAGCAGATT
ACGCGCAGAAAAAAAGGATCTCAAGAAGATCCTTTGATCTTTTCTACGGGGTCTGACGCTCAGTGGAACG
AAAACTCACGTTAAGGGATTTTGGTCATGAGATTATCAAAAAGGATCTTCACCTAGATCCTTTTAAATTA
AAAATGAAGTTTTAAATCAATCTAAAGTATATATGAGTAAACTTGGTCTGACAGTTACCAATGCTTAATC
AGTGAGGCACCTATCTCAGCGATCTGTCTATTTCGTTCATCCATAGTTGCCTGACTCCCCGTCGTGTAGA
TAACTACGATACGGGAGGGCTTACCATCTGGCCCCAGTGCTGCAATGATACCGCGCGACCCACGCTCACC
GGCTCCAGATTTATCAGCAATAAACCAGCCAGCCGGAAGGGCCGAGCGCAGAAGTGGTCCTGCAACTTTA
TCCGCCTCCATCCAGTCTATTAATTGTTGCCGGGAAGCTAGAGTAAGTAGTTCGCCAGTTAATAGTTTGC
GCAACGTTGTTGCCATTGCTACAGGCATCGTGGTGTCACGCTCGTCGTTTGGTATGGCTTCATTCAGCTC
CGGTTCCCAACGATCAAGGCGAGTTACATGATCCCCCATGTTGTGCAAAAAAGCGGTTAGCTCCTTCGGT
CCTCCGATCGTTGTCAGAAGTAAGTTGGCCGCAGTGTTATCACTCATGGTTATGGCAGCACTGCATAATT
CTCTTACTGTCATGCCATCCGTAAGATGCTTTTCTGTGACTGGTGAGTACTCAACCAAGTCATTCTGAGA
ATAGTGTATGCGGCGACCGAGTTGCTCTTGCCCGGCGTCAATACGGGATAATACCGCGCCACATAGCAGA
ACTTTAAAAGTGCTCATCATTGGAAAACGTTCTTCGGGGCGAAAACTCTCAAGGATCTTACCGCTGTTGA
GATCCAGTTCGATGTAACCCACTCGTGCACCCAACTGATCTTCAGCATCTTTTACTTTCACCAGCGTTTC
TGGGTGAGCAAAAACAGGAAGGCAAAATGCCGCAAAAAAGGGAATAAGGGCGACACGGAAATGTTGAATA
CTCATACTCTTCCTTTTTCAATATTATTGAAGCATTTATCAGGGTTATTGTCTCATGAGCGGATACATAT
TTGAATGTATTTAGAAAAATAAACAAATAGGGGTTCCGCGCACATTTCCCCGAAAAGTGCCACCTGACGT
CTAAGAAACCATTATTATCATGACATTAACCTATAAAAATAGGCGTATCACGAGGCAGAATTTCAGATAA
AAAAAATCCTTAGCTTTCGCTAAGGATGATTTCTGGAATTCGCGGCCGCTTCTAGAGACTAGTGGGTCTC
A
Features (pLannotate 1.2.2; 7 found; start..end, strand, type, name):
      2..694     +  CDS            TurboRFP: TurboRFP is a basic (constitutively fluorescent) orange fluorescent protein published in 2007, derived from Entacmaea quadricolor. It has low acid sensitivity.
    709..729     +  misc_feature   BioBrick suffix: universal suffix for all parts
    906..1494    -  rep_origin     ori: high-copy-number ColE1/pMB1/pBR322/pUC origin of replication
   1665..2525    -  CDS            AmpR: β-lactamase; bla; confers resistance to ampicillin, carbenicillin, and related antibiotics
   2526..2630    -  promoter       AmpR promoter: bla
   2720..2763    -  terminator     bacterial terminator: putative bacterial transcription terminator
   2766..2787    +  misc_feature   BioBrick prefix: BioBrick prefix for parts that do not start with "ATG"
