[The description below was written by a language model from this plasmid's Addgene catalogue record and pLannotate feature annotations shown in this document.]
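Description:
eEMLP02 is a small (about 2.8 kb) bacterial part plasmid that stores a TurboRFP coding sequence for use in Golden Gate assembly. It is built on the DVLA backbone and belongs to a DNA part library developed for engineering Xenorhabdus griffiniae HGB2511, a bacterial symbiont of nematodes. The plasmid is maintained in E. coli (DH5alpha) under ampicillin selection, provided by a β-lactamase gene driven by its native bla promoter. Replication relies on a ColE1/pMB1-family origin. The automated annotation labels this origin as high copy, whereas the catalogue entry lists the plasmid as low copy, so the record is not consistent on this point.

The payload is the TurboRFP open reading frame, a constitutively fluorescent orange-red protein derived from the sea anemone Entacmaea quadricolor and noted for low acid sensitivity; the depositor lists the insert as synthetic and cloned by Gibson assembly. The annotated coding sequence sits between BioBrick prefix and suffix sequences, with a putative bacterial transcription terminator just upstream of the prefix that likely insulates the part from backbone read-through. No promoter, ribosome binding site or downstream terminator is annotated for TurboRFP. This fits its role as a bare coding-sequence part rather than a functional expression cassette, despite the "bacterial expression" vector type. The Type IIS restriction sites and overhangs used for Golden Gate excision are not annotated in the feature table, so the record does not state them. The intended use is to combine this reporter part with promoter, RBS and terminator parts from the library to build fluorescent reporter constructs for characterizing gene expression in bacteria.
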