Addgene plasmid #238379: eEMLP02
Purpose: TurboRFP part plasmid for Golden Gate Assembly
Depositing lab: Richard Murray. Depositing organization: California Institute of Technology. Publication: A DNA Part Library for Reliable Engineering of the Emerging Model Nematode Symbiotic Bacterium Xenorhabdus griffiniae HGB2511. Larsson EM, Wang OY, Murray RM. ACS Synth Biol. 2025 Oct 17;14(10):4122-4126. doi: 10.1021/acssynbio.5c00414. Epub 2025 Sep 25. PubMed 40998411.
Backbone
  Vector backbone: DVLA
  Vector type: Bacterial Expression
Growth in bacteria
  Bacterial resistance: Ampicillin, 100 μg/mL
  Growth temperature: 37°C
  Growth strain: DH5alpha
  Copy number: Low Copy
Gene/Insert
  Gene/Insert name: TurboRFP
  Species: Synthetic
  Cloning method: Gibson Cloning
Terms and licenses: Academic/Nonprofit Terms; Industry Terms: Not Available to Industry
Depositor comments: Please visit https://doi.org/10.1101/2025.06.09.658710 for bioRxiv preprint.
How to cite: eEMLP02 was a gift from Richard Murray (Addgene plasmid # 238379 ; http://n2t.net/addgene:238379 ; RRID:Addgene_238379)
